Addgene plasmid #40761: mutpRL-TK 6xUTR
Purpose: To evaluate the efficacy of silencing and the extent of cooperativity directed by a small silencing RNA bound at one or multiple sites on an mRNA
Depositing lab: Phillip Zamore. Depositing organization: University of Massachusetts, Worcester. Publication: Argonaute protein identity and pairing geometry determine cooperativity in mammalian RNA silencing. Broderick JA, Salomon WE, Ryder SP, Aronin N, Zamore PD. RNA. 2011 Oct;17(10):1858-69. Epub 2011 Aug 30. 10.1261/rna.2778911 PubMed 21878547.
Backbone
  Vector backbone: mutpRL-TK
  Backbone manufacturer: Sharp Lab (http://web.mit.edu/sharplab/RNAi/Cloning.html)
  Modifications to backbone: pRL-TK (Promega) was digested with XbaI, and the following ligated in: ctagattccgagatatcggtaatgggcc This produced a modified vector, still containing an XbaI site, but now also containing an ApaI site, to allow for directional cloning of 3' UTR inserts. Final vector: TAATTctagattccgagatatcggtaatgggccCTAGA
  Vector type: Luciferase
Growth in bacteria
  Bacterial resistance: Ampicillin, 100 μg/mL
  Growth temperature: 37°C
  Growth strain: Top10
  Copy number: High Copy
Gene/Insert
  Gene/Insert name: 6 copies of the CXCR4 small RNA target site
  Mutation: mutated from TAG to CTC at nt 387–389 of the Renilla luciferase open reading frame to generate mismatches with seed positions 5, 6, and 7 of the siRNA guide strand by PCR-directed mutagenesis
  Promoter: TK
  Tag / fusion protein: luciferase (N terminal on backbone)
  Cloning method: Restriction Enzyme; 5′ cloning site XbaI (not destroyed); 3′ cloning site ApaI (not destroyed)
  Sequencing primers: 5′ CCAATGCTATTGTTGAAGGTGCCAAG; 3′ CACTGCATTCTAGTTGTGGTTTGTCC
Terms and licenses: Academic/Nonprofit Terms; Industry Terms: Not Available to Industry
How to cite: mutpRL-TK 6xUTR was a gift from Phillip Zamore (Addgene plasmid # 40761 ; http://n2t.net/addgene:40761 ; RRID:Addgene_40761)
