[The description below was written by a language model from this plasmid's Addgene catalogue record.]
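Description:
mutpRL-TK 6xUTR is a Renilla luciferase reporter plasmid for mammalian cell transfection, built on mutpRL-TK, a derivative of the commercial pRL-TK vector. The backbone was modified by inserting a short linker at the XbaI site just downstream of the luciferase stop codon. This kept the XbaI site and added an ApaI site, so that 3′ UTR inserts can be cloned directionally. The plasmid is maintained at high copy number in E. coli under ampicillin selection. The record gives no feature table, so the origin of replication, polyadenylation signal and other backbone elements are not itemised.

The payload is six copies of the CXCR4 small RNA target site, cloned between XbaI and ApaI so that they lie in the 3′ UTR of the Renilla luciferase transcript. Expression is driven by the TK promoter, which in pRL-TK is the herpes simplex virus thymidine kinase promoter and gives modest constitutive expression. The luciferase open reading frame also carries a three-nucleotide substitution, TAG to CTC at positions 387–389, made by PCR-directed mutagenesis. It creates mismatches with seed positions 5, 6 and 7 of the siRNA guide strand. This presumably disrupts a fortuitous match within the coding region, leaving the engineered UTR sites as the only intended targets, though the record does not say so explicitly.

The construct is used to measure how effectively a small silencing RNA represses an mRNA and how much cooperativity arises when it binds at one or several sites. Luciferase activity provides the readout. The "6x" in the name suggests it is compared with reporters carrying other site numbers, but the record does not list them.
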