>Addgene plasmid #40761 | mutpRL-TK 6xUTR | depositor partial sequence | sequence record 69457 | target site
CTAGAGGCATTTCATTATAGCTATGGCATTTCATTATAGCTATGGCATTTCATTATAGCTATGGCATTTC
ATTATAGCTATGGCATTTCATTATAGCTATGGCATTTCATTATAGCTATGGGCC
