>Addgene plasmid #40761 | mutpRL-TK 6xUTR | addgene partial sequence | sequence record 70946 | EBV-rev 5'-GTGGTTTGTCCAAACTCATC-3'
GAGCGGCCGCTCTAGGGCCCATAGCTATAATGAAATGCCATAGCTATAATGAAATGCCATAGCTATAATG
AAATGCCATAGCTATAATGAAATGCCATAGCTATAATGAAATGCCATAGCTATAATGAAATGCCTCTAGA
ATTATTGTTCATTTTTGAGAACTCGCTCAACGAACGATTTGATATATTTTCCCATTTCATCAGGTGCATC
TTCTTGCGAAAAATGAAGACCTTTTACTTTGACAAATTCAGTATTAGGAAACTTCTTGGCACCTTCAACA
ATAGCATTGGAAAAGAATCCTGGGTCCGATTCAATAAACATTTTTGGTAAATCATCACTTGCACGTAGAT
AAGCATTATAATTCCTAACAATTTGTACAACGTCAGGTTTACCACCTTTTACTAACGGGATTTCACGAGG
CCATGATAATGTTGGACGACGAACTTCACCTTTCTCTTTGAATGGTTCAAGATATGCTGCAAATTCTTCT
GGTTCTAACTTTCTCATGATTTTTGATGGCAACATGGTTTCCACGAAGAAGTTATTCTCCAAAACCATTT
TTTCTCCTTCTTCAGATTTGATCAACGCAATATCTTCTTCAATATCAGGCCATTCATCCCATGATTCAAT
CACATCTACTACACTTTCAGCGTGAACTATTGCTTTGATCTTATCTTGATGCTCATAGGAGTAATGAAAT
GCCAAACAAGCACCCCAATCATGGCCGACAAAAATGATCTTCTTTGGTAAATTAAGAAGTTCAAACCATG
CAGTAAGATATTTGTAATGATCAAGTAACCTATAAGAACCATTACCAGATTTGCCTGATTTGCCCATACC
AATAAGGTCTGGTATAATACACCGCGCTACTGGCTCAATATGTGGCACAACATGTCGCCATAAATAAGAA
GAGGCCGCGTTACCATGTAAAAAAATAACAGC
